Addgene plasmid #195772: pENTR223-BFRF0.5
Purpose: Gateway Entry Clone of Epstein-Barr virus BFRF0.5
Depositing lab: Eric Johannsen. Depositing organization: Brigham and Women's Hospital. Publication: Epstein-Barr virus and virus human protein interaction maps. Calderwood MA, Venkatesan K, Xing L, Chase MR, Vazquez A, Holthaus AM, Ewence AE, Li N, Hirozane-Kishikawa T, Hill DE, Vidal M, Kieff E, Johannsen E. Proc Natl Acad Sci U S A. 2007 May 1;104(18):7606-11. doi: 10.1073/pnas.0702332104. Epub 2007 Apr 19. PubMed 17446270.
Backbone
  Vector backbone: pENTR223.1
  Backbone manufacturer: Invitrogen
  Backbone size w/o insert (bp): 2875
  Vector type: Gateway Entry Vector
Growth in bacteria
  Bacterial resistance: Spectinomycin, 50 μg/mL
  Growth temperature: 37°C
  Growth strain: DH5alpha
  Copy number: High Copy
Gene/Insert
  Gene/Insert name: BFRF0.5
  Species: Epstein-Barr virus
  Cloning method: Gateway Cloning
Terms and licenses: Academic/Nonprofit Terms; Industry Terms: Not Available to Industry
How to cite: pENTR223-BFRF0.5 was a gift from Eric Johannsen (Addgene plasmid # 195772 ; http://n2t.net/addgene:195772 ; RRID:Addgene_195772)
