[The description below was written by a language model from this plasmid's Addgene catalogue record and pLannotate feature annotations shown in this document.]
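Description:
pENTR223-BFRF0.5 is a Gateway entry clone carrying the Epstein-Barr virus open reading frame BFRF0.5 in the pENTR223.1 backbone (Invitrogen). It is a small bacterial plasmid of about 3.2 kb in the sequenced record. It replicates in E. coli from a high-copy ColE1/pUC-type origin and is selected with spectinomycin through the aadA aminoglycoside adenylyltransferase gene (SmR). SmR lies downstream of a fragment of the class 1 integron Pc promoter and a short remnant of a gentamicin resistance gene, which are probably leftovers from the cassette's origin.

The viral insert was not annotated by the automated feature caller. By position it occupies the roughly 400 bp interval between two oppositely oriented attL recombination sites. Both sites were labelled attL3 by the software, although a conventional entry clone would be expected to carry two distinct attL variants that give directional transfer, so the labelling may be an annotation artefact. rrnB T1 and T2 terminators sit upstream of the cassette, where they limit read-through transcription from the backbone into the insert. A T7 promoter lies just beyond the distal attL site and points back toward the insert. No eukaryotic promoter, tag or reporter is annotated, consistent with an entry clone not being an expression vector. The short lacI and lacZα fragments are backbone remnants.

The plasmid serves as a donor for LR Clonase reactions that move the BFRF0.5 ORF into Gateway destination vectors of choice. It comes from an Epstein-Barr virus ORF collection associated with mapping of viral and virus–human protein interactions. The record does not state whether the ORF retains a stop codon.
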