Features (pLannotate 1.2.2; 11 found; start..end, strand, type, name):
    121..213     +  CDS            lacI (fragment): lac repressor; lacI; The lac repressor binds to the lac operator to inhibit transcription in E. coli. This inhibition can be relieved by adding lactose or isopropyl-β-D-thiogalactopyranoside (IPTG).
    268..295     -  terminator     rrnB T2 terminator: transcription terminator T2 from the E. coli rrnB gene
    427..470     +  terminator     rrnB T1 terminator: Escherichia coli rrnB; transcription terminator T1 from the E. coli rrnB gene
    517..553     -  CDS            lacZα (fragment): LacZα fragment of β-galactosidase; lacZ fragment
    570..665     +  protein_bind   attL3: mutant version of attL; recombination site for the Gateway® LR reaction LR Clonase™
   1074..1169    -  protein_bind   attL3: mutant version of attL; recombination site for the Gateway® LR reaction LR Clonase™
   1188..1206    -  promoter       T7 promoter: promoter for bacteriophage T7 RNA polymerase
   1396..1419    +  promoter       Pc promoter (fragment): intI1 (promoter lies within the coding sequence); class 1 integron promoter
   1595..1651    +  CDS            GmR (fragment): gentamycin acetyltransferase; aacC1; confers resistance to gentamycin
   1658..2449    +  CDS            SmR: aminoglycoside adenylyltransferase (Murphy, 1985); aadA; confers resistance to spectinomycin and streptomycin
   2542..3130    +  rep_origin     ori: high-copy-number ColE1/pMB1/pBR322/pUC origin of replication
>Addgene plasmid #195772 | pENTR223-BFRF0.5 | addgene full sequence | sequence record 385920 | Addgene NGS Result
CTTTCCTGCGTTATCCCCTGATTCTGTGGATAACCGTATTACCGCCTTTGAGTGAGCTGATACCGCTCGC
CGCAGCCGAACGACCGAGCGCAGCGAGTCAGTGAGCGAGGAAGCGGAAGAGCGCCCAATACGCAAACCGC
CTCTCCCCGCGCGTTGGCCGATTCATTAATGCAGCTGGCACGACAGGTTTCCCGACTGGAAAGCGGGCAG
TGAGCGCAACGCAATTAATACGCGTACCGCTAGCCAGGAAGAGTTTGTAGAAACGCAAAAAGGCCATCCG
TCAGGATGGCCTTCTGCTTAGTTTGATGCCTGGCAGTTTATGGCGGGCGTCCTGCCCGCCACCCTCCGGG
CCGTTGCTTCACAACGTTCAAATCCGCTCCCGGCGGATTTGTCCTACTCAGGAGAGCGTTCACCGACAAA
CAACAGATAAAACGAAAGGCCCAGTCTTCCGACTGAGCCTTTCGTTTTATTTGATGCCTGGCAGTTCCCT
ACTCTCGCGTTAACGCTAGCATGGATGTTTTCCCAGTCACGACGTTGTAAAACGACGGCCAGTCTTAAGC
TCGGGCCCCAAATAATGATTTTATTTTGACTGATAGTGACCTGTTCGTTGCAACAAATTGATGAGCAATG
CTTTTTTATAATGCCAACTTTGTACAAAAAAGTTGGCATGACACATCTGGGTGGCAAGGTGAGGTCTTCT
GGGTTTTTAATACCGGGGTCGGCACCAGTTTCTGGGACACCGCCACAAGGACAAGGTGGGCTAGCAAGTT
CTCGAGTCTACGAAGACTCCGGGGGCAGTCTTTTGAGTTTCTCGCCTATGATCCACCCCAATCTCGCCCC
CCTAATTGCGCCATCTGCCTACGCGAGGCTGAACCTCCTGAATCACTGCATCTTTCTTGAGGCGTTTAAA
GAAGAGAATAGTGGCCAGGGCCTCGGTGGGGTCCAGCGTGAGGTCTTATTTTTGAAAAGGGATATTATAA
AACAGGTCATTGCTCGGATTGTGGCAGCCGATAGCACCCTAGATCTAGTGAATCATGGCGAGCCCGGAAG
AGAGGCTCCTAGACGAGCGCAACCAACTTTCTTGTACAAAGTTGGCATTATAAGAAAGCATTGCTTATCA
ATTTGTTGCAACGAACAGGTCACTATCAGTCAAAATAAAATCATTATTTGCCATCCAGCTGATATCCCCT
ATAGTGAGTCGTATTACATGGTCATAGCTGTTTCCTGGCAGCTCTGGCCCGTGTCTCAAAATCTCTGATG
TTACATTGCACAAGATAAAAATATATCATCATGCCTCCTCTAGACCAGCCAGGACAGAAATGCCTCGACT
TCGCTGCTACCCAAGGTTGCCGGGTGACGCACACCGTGGAAACGGATGAAGGCACGAACCCAGTGGACAT
AAGCCTGTTCGGTTCGTAAGCTGTAATGCAAGTAGCGTATGCGCTCACGCAACTGGTCCAGAACCTTGAC
CGAACGCAGCGGTGGTAACGGCGCAGTGGCGGTTTTCATGGCTTGTTATGACTGTTTTTTTGGGGTACAG
TCTATGCCTCGGGCATCCAAGCAGCAAGCGCGTTACGCCGTGGGTCGATGTTTGATGTTATGGAGCAGCA
ACGATGTTACGCAGCAGGGCAGTCGCCCTAAAACAAAGTTAAACATTATGAGGGAAGCGGTGATCGCCGA
AGTATCGACTCAACTATCAGAGGTAGTTGGCGTCATCGAGCGCCATCTCGAACCGACGTTGCTGGCCGTA
CATTTGTACGGCTCCGCAGTGGATGGCGGCCTGAAGCCACACAGTGATATTGATTTGCTGGTTACGGTGA
CCGTAAGGCTTGATGAAACAACGCGGCGAGCTTTGATCAACGACCTTTTGGAAACTTCGGCTTCCCCTGG
AGAGAGCGAGATTCTCCGCGCTGTAGAAGTCACCATTGTTGTGCACGACGACATCATTCCGTGGCGTTAT
CCAGCTAAGCGCGAACTGCAATTTGGAGAATGGCAGCGCAATGACATTCTTGCAGGTATCTTCGAGCCAG
CCACGATCGACATTGATCTGGCTATCTTGCTGACAAAAGCAAGAGAACATAGCGTTGCCTTGGTAGGTCC
AGCGGCGGAGGAACTCTTTGATCCGGTTCCTGAACAGGATCTATTTGAGGCGCTAAATGAAACCTTAACG
CTATGGAACTCGCCGCCCGACTGGGCTGGCGATGAGCGAAATGTAGTGCTTACGTTGTCCCGCATTTGGT
ACAGCGCAGTAACCGGCAAAATCGCGCCGAAGGATGTCGCTGCCGACTGGGCAATGGAGCGCCTGCCGGC
CCAGTATCAGCCCGTCATACTTGAAGCTAGACAGGCTTATCTTGGACAAGAAGAAGATCGCTTGGCCTCG
CGCGCAGATCAGTTGGAAGAATTTGTCCACTACGTGAAAGGCGAGATCACCAAGGTAGTCGGCAAATAAC
CCTCGAGCCACCCATGACCAAAATCCCTTAACGTGAGTTACGCGTCGTTCCACTGAGCGTCAGACCCCGT
AGAAAAGATCAAAGGATCTTCTTGAGATCCTTTTTTTCTGCGCGTAATCTGCTGCTTGCAAACAAAAAAA
CCACCGCTACCAGCGGTGGTTTGTTTGCCGGATCAAGAGCTACCAACTCTTTTTCCGAAGGTAACTGGCT
TCAGCAGAGCGCAGATACCAAATACTGTTCTTCTAGTGTAGCCGTAGTTAGGCCACCACTTCAAGAACTC
TGTAGCACCGCCTACATACCTCGCTCTGCTAATCCTGTTACCAGTGGCTGCTGCCAGTGGCGATAAGTCG
TGTCTTACCGGGTTGGACTCAAGACGATAGTTACCGGATAAGGCGCAGCGGTCGGGCTGAACGGGGGGTT
CGTGCACACAGCCCAGCTTGGAGCGAACGACCTACACCGAACTGAGATACCTACAGCGTGAGCTATGAGA
AAGCGCCACGCTTCCCGAAGGGAGAAAGGCGGACAGGTATCCGGTAAGCGGCAGGGTCGGAACAGGAGAG
CGCACGAGGGAGCTTCCAGGGGGAAACGCCTGGTATCTTTATAGTCCTGTCGGGTTTCGCCACCTCTGAC
TTGAGCGTCGATTTTTGTGATGCTCGTCAGGGGGGCGGAGCCTATGGAAAAACGCCAGCAACGCGGCCTT
TTTACGGTTCCTGGCCTTTTGCTGGCCTTTTGCTCACATGTT
